>Addgene plasmid #53558 | pET28a(+) 6xHis-TEV-IFIT2 | addgene partial sequence | sequence record 86148 | pBRrevBam 5'-GGTGATGTCGGCGATATAGG-3'
CTGTGGCGCCGGTGATGCCGGCCACGATGCGTCCGGCGTAGAGGATCGAGATCTCGATCCCGCGAAATTA
ATACGACTCACTATAGGGGAATTGTGAGCGGATAACAATTCCCCTCTAGAAATAATTTTGTTTAACTTTA
AGAAGGAGATATACCATGGGCAGCAGCCATCATCATCATCATCACAGCAGCGGCCTGGTGCCGCGCGGCA
GCCATATGGCTAGCAGAGAAAACCTGTATTTTCAGAGTGAGAACAATAAGAATTCCTTGGAGAGCAGCCT
ACGGCAACTAAAATGCCATTTCACCTGGAACTTGATGGAGGGAGAAAACTCCTTGGATGATTTTGAAGAC
AAAGTATTTTACCGGACTGAGTTTCAGAATCGTGAATTCAAAGCCACAATGTGCAACCTACTGGCCTATC
TAAAGCACCTCAAAGGGCAAAACGAGGCAGCCCTGGAATGCTTACGTAAAGCTGAAGAGTTAATCCAGCA
AGAGCATGCTGACCAGGCAGAAATCAGAAGTCTGGTCACCTGGGGAAACTATGCCTGGGTCTACTATCAC
ATGGGCCGACTCTCAGACGTTCAGATTTATGTAGACAAGGTGAGACATGTCTGTGAGAAGTTTTCCAGTC
CCTATAGAATTGAGAGTCCAGAGCTTGACTGTGAGGAAGGGTGGACACGGTTAAAGTGTGGAGGAAACCA
AAATGAAAGAGCGAAGGTGTGCTTTGAGAAGGCTCTGGAAAAGAAGCCAAAGAACCCAGAATTCACCTCT
GGACTGGCAATAGCAAGCTACCGTCTGGACAACTGGCCACCATCTCAGAACGCCATTGACCCTCTGAGGC
AAGCCATTCGGCTGAATCCTGACAACCAGTACCTTAAAGTCCTCCTGGCTCTGAAGCTTCATAAGATGCG
TGAAGAAGGTGAAGAGGAAGGTGAAGGAGAGAAGTTAGTTGAAGAAGCCTTGGAGAAAGCCCCAGGTGTA
ACAGATGTACTTCGCAGTGCAGCCAAGTTTTATCGAAGAAAAGATGAGCCAGACAAAGCGATTGAACTGC
TTAAAAAGGCTTTAGAATACATACCAAACAATGCCTACCTGCATTGCCAAATTGGGTGCTGCTATAGGGC
AAAAGTCTTCCAAGTAATGAATCTAAGAGAGAATGGAATGTATGGGAAAAGAAAGTT
