>Addgene plasmid #53558 | pET28a(+) 6xHis-TEV-IFIT2 | addgene partial sequence | sequence record 86149 | T7term 5'-GCTAGTTATTGCTCAGCGG-3'
TCAGCTTCCTTTCGGGCTTTGTTAGCAGCCGGATCTCAGTGGTGGTGGTGGTGGTGCTCGAGTCATTCCC
CATTCCAGCTTGATGCTGAAGGGATGAGGCTTCCAGACTCCAAACCCCTCTCAGAGTCTTCATCTGCTTG
TTGCATTTTTTCATTCAGCTCCTGAAGGAATGCCAAGACATGCAAAGCCTCAGAATCTGCTCCATTTTTA
GAAAGTCGCATTTTGGCAATTTTTTGCAGTTTGTCTTTCATCTTTTCTTTCTCCCTTGATTTCTGGTTTA
TTTTTACACCCTCTATAAAGTGGTGGATGGCCTTGTCTTCACACTTCATTTGGTACAGCTGAAAGTTGCC
ATACCGCAGATGGAGCAGTTGTTTCGCTACAGGAGTAAGCTCTTTACTGAATTCCTTTTGGAAGTAATAC
TCTGCTTCTTCATACTGATCTGCTAGAGCATGGAGGCTGGCAAGAATGGAACAGACACGGAAGAGATTAT
CATTGGCCTCATCAGCTTTCTTCAGATGAGCCACAGCGTGTCCTATTAGTTCCAGTAACTTTCTTTTCCC
ATACATTCCATTCTCTCTTAGATTCATTACTTGGAAGACTTTTGCCCTATAGCAGCACCCAATTTGGCAA
TGCAGGTAGGCATTGTTTGGTATGTATTCTAAAGCCTTTTTAAGCAGTTCAATCGCTTTGTCTGGCTCAT
CTTTTCTTCGATAAAACTTGGCTGCACTGCGAAGTACATCTGTTACACCTGGGGCTTTCTCCAAGGCTTC
TTCAACTAACTTCTCTCCTTCACCTTCCTCTTCACCTTCTTCACGCATCTTATGAAGCTTCAGAGCCAGG
AGGACTTTAAGGTACTGGTTGTCAGGAT
