[The description below was written by a language model from this plasmid's Addgene catalogue record.]
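Description:
pET28a(+) 6xHis-TEV-IFIT2 is a bacterial expression plasmid built on the Novagen pET28a(+) backbone (5369 bp without insert) for producing recombinant human IFIT2, the interferon-induced protein with tetratricopeptide repeats 2 (also known as ISG54 or P54). It is selected with kanamycin and is listed as high copy, with propagation in a standard cloning strain, DH5alpha. No feature table accompanies the record, so the origin of replication and other backbone elements are not individually documented here. As a pET-series vector, it would normally be moved into an E. coli host that supplies T7 RNA polymerase for protein production.

The IFIT2 coding sequence was inserted by restriction cloning between the NheI and XhoI sites, both of which remain intact, and it is transcribed from the T7 promoter. The backbone contributes an N-terminal 6xHis tag. A TEV protease recognition site was introduced on the N-terminal side of the insert, so the expressed protein reads His tag, TEV site, then IFIT2. This arrangement allows capture of the fusion protein by immobilised metal affinity chromatography, followed by TEV cleavage to remove the tag and release IFIT2 close to its native form. The insert can be verified by sequencing from the flanking T7 promoter and T7 terminator primer sites.

The stated purpose is bacterial expression of IFIT2. The plasmid is associated with a study of tRNA binding, structure and localisation of the related human protein IFIT5, which suggests the purified IFIT2 served in biochemical work on the IFIT family, although the record does not specify the experiments.
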