Addgene plasmid #53558: pET28a(+) 6xHis-TEV-IFIT2
Purpose: bacterial expression of IFIT2
Depositing lab: Kathleen Collins. Depositing organization: University of California, Berkeley. Publication: tRNA binding, structure, and localization of the human interferon-induced protein IFIT5. Katibah GE, Lee HJ, Huizar JP, Vogan JM, Alber T, Collins K. Mol Cell. 2013 Feb 21;49(4):743-50. doi: 10.1016/j.molcel.2012.12.015. Epub 2013 Jan 11. PubMed 23317505.
Backbone
  Vector backbone: pET28a(+)
  Backbone manufacturer: Novagen
  Backbone size w/o insert (bp): 5369
  Vector type: Bacterial Expression
Growth in bacteria
  Bacterial resistance: Kanamycin, 50 μg/mL
  Growth temperature: 37°C
  Growth strain: DH5alpha
  Copy number: High Copy
Gene/Insert
  Gene/Insert name: IFIT2 (alt name: interferon-induced protein with tetratricopeptide repeats 2)
  Species: H. sapiens (human)
  GenBank ID: AAH32839.2
  Entrez Gene: IFIT2 (a.k.a. G10P2, GARG-39, IFI-54, IFI-54K, IFI54, IFIT-2, ISG-54 K, ISG-54K, ISG54, P54, cig42)
  Promoter: T7
  Tag / fusion protein: 6xHIS (N terminal on backbone); TEV (N terminal on insert)
  Cloning method: Restriction Enzyme; 5′ cloning site NheI (not destroyed); 3′ cloning site XhoI (not destroyed)
  Sequencing primers: 5′ T7; 3′ T7 terminal
Terms and licenses: Academic/Nonprofit Terms; Industry Terms: Not Available to Industry
How to cite: pET28a(+) 6xHis-TEV-IFIT2 was a gift from Kathleen Collins (Addgene plasmid # 53558 ; http://n2t.net/addgene:53558 ; RRID:Addgene_53558)
